Addgene plasmid #79906: AAV-CAG-DIO-erHRP(N175S mutant)
Purpose: Adeno-associated virus plasmid, Cre-dependent FLEX switch, erHRP(N175S mutant)
Depositing lab: Joshua Sanes. Depositing organization: Harvard University. Publication: Reconstruction of genetically identified neurons imaged by serial-section electron microscopy. Joesch M, Mankus D, Yamagata M, Shahbazi A, Shalek R, Suissa-Peleg A, Meister M, Lichtman JW, Scheirer WJ, Sanes JR. Elife. 2016 Jul 7;5. pii: e15015. doi: 10.7554/eLife.15015. PubMed 27383271.
Backbone
  Vector backbone: AAV
  Vector type: Mammalian Expression, AAV, Cre/Lox
Growth in bacteria
  Bacterial resistance: Ampicillin, 100 μg/mL
  Growth temperature: 30°C
  Growth strain: NEB Stable
  Copy number: High Copy
Gene/Insert
  Gene/Insert name: erHRP(N175S mutant) (alt name: Horseradish peroxidase (ER retention signal, N175S mutant))
  Species: Synthetic
  Mutation: N175S mutation
  GenBank ID: KU0504630
  Tag / fusion protein: HA tag
Terms and licenses: Academic/Nonprofit Terms; Industry Terms: Not Available to Industry
How to cite: AAV-CAG-DIO-erHRP(N175S mutant) was a gift from Joshua Sanes (Addgene plasmid # 79906 ; http://n2t.net/addgene:79906 ; RRID:Addgene_79906)
