[The description below was written by a language model from this plasmid's Addgene catalogue record and the feature table of its GenBank file.]
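Description:
AAV-CAG-DIO-erHRP(N175S mutant) is a 7.1 kb adeno-associated virus transfer plasmid for Cre-dependent expression of an endoplasmic reticulum-targeted horseradish peroxidase in mammalian cells. The expression cassette lies between two AAV2 inverted terminal repeats, which allow it to be packaged into recombinant AAV particles when helper functions are supplied. The plasmid backbone carries a high-copy ColE1/pUC-type origin, an f1 phage origin, and a beta-lactamase gene for ampicillin selection. The record specifies a recombination-deficient "stable" bacterial strain, as is usual for repeat-containing ITR plasmids.

Transcription is driven by the CAG promoter, made up of the CMV immediate-early enhancer, the chicken beta-actin promoter and a chimeric beta-actin/beta-globin intron. Downstream, the coding sequence sits in inverted orientation between pairs of lox2272 and loxP sites arranged as a DIO/FLEX switch. Without Cre the open reading frame is antisense to the promoter and is not expressed. Cre inverts the cassette through one pair of compatible sites and then excises a site from the other pair, locking it in the sense orientation. The annotated parts of the inverted reading frame are a Kozak sequence, a mouse Ig-kappa leader that directs the protein into the secretory pathway, and an HA epitope tag. The HRP coding region itself, a synthetic gene with an ER retention signal and the N175S mutation according to the catalogue entry, is not separately annotated in the feature table. A WPRE and the human growth hormone polyadenylation signal follow to enhance transcript processing and expression.

The associated publication concerns the reconstruction of genetically identified neurons by serial-section electron microscopy. This suggests use as a genetically encoded peroxidase label for marking Cre-expressing cells.
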