LOCUS       Exported 7104 bp ds-DNA circular SYN 12-MAY-2021
DEFINITION  Adeno-associated virus plasmid, Cre-dependent FLEX switch,
            erHRP(N175S mutant).
ACCESSION   .
VERSION     .
KEYWORDS    AAV-CAG-DIO-erHRP(N175S mutant)
SOURCE      synthetic DNA construct
  ORGANISM  synthetic DNA construct
REFERENCE   1 (bases 1 to 7104)
  AUTHORS   Joesch M, Mankus D, Yamagata M, Shahbazi A, Shalek R, Suissa-Peleg
            A, Meister M, Lichtman JW, Scheirer WJ, Sanes JR
  TITLE     Reconstruction of genetically identified neurons imaged by
            serial-section electron microscopy.
  JOURNAL   Elife. 2016 Jul 7;5. pii: e15015. doi: 10.7554/eLife.15015.
  PUBMED    27383271
REFERENCE   2 (bases 1 to 7104)
  AUTHORS   .
  TITLE     Direct Submission
  JOURNAL   Exported May 12, 2021 from SnapGene Server 1.1.58
            http://www.snapgene.com
FEATURES             Location/Qualifiers
     source          1..7104
                     /organism="synthetic DNA construct"
                     /mol_type="other DNA"
     repeat_region   1..141
                     /label=AAV2 ITR
                     /note="inverted terminal repeat of adeno-associated virus
                     serotype 2"
     repeat_region   12..141
                     /label=AAV2 ITR
     enhancer        156..535
                     /label=CMV enhancer
                     /note="human cytomegalovirus immediate early enhancer"
     promoter        537..814
                     /label=chicken beta-actin promoter
     intron          816..1833
                     /label=chimeric intron
                     /note="chimera between introns from chicken beta-actin and
                     rabbit beta-globin"
     primer_bind     1757..1779
                     /label=pCAGGS-5
                     /note="Chimeric intron in CAG promoter, forward primer"
     primer_bind     1841..1860
                     /label=pCAG-F
                     /note="Rabbit beta-globin intron, for pCAG plasmids,
                     forward primer"
     protein_bind    1912..1945
                     /label=lox2272
                     /bound_moiety="Cre recombinase"
                     /note="Cre-mediated recombination occurs in the 8-bp core
                     sequence (GGATACTT). lox2272 sites are compatible with each
                     other, but incompatible with loxP or loxN sites (Lee and
                     Saito, 1988)."
     protein_bind    1996..2029
                     /label=loxP
                     /bound_moiety="Cre recombinase"
                     /note="Cre-mediated recombination occurs in the 8-bp core
                     sequence (GCATACAT)."
     CDS             complement(2986..3012)
                     /codon_start=1
                     /product="HA (human influenza hemagglutinin) epitope tag"
                     /label=HA
                     /translation="YPYDVPDYA"
     sig_peptide     complement(3013..3075)
                     /product="leader sequence from mouse immunoglobulin kappa
                     light chain"
                     /label=Ig-kappa leader
     regulatory      3072..3081
                     /regulatory_class="other"
                     /note="vertebrate consensus sequence for strong initiation
                     of translation (Kozak, 1987)"
     protein_bind    complement(3089..3122)
                     /label=lox2272
                     /bound_moiety="Cre recombinase"
                     /note="Cre-mediated recombination occurs in the 8-bp core
                     sequence (GGATACTT). lox2272 sites are compatible with each
                     other, but incompatible with loxP or loxN sites (Lee and
                     Saito, 1988)."
     protein_bind    complement(3173..3206)
                     /label=loxP
                     /bound_moiety="Cre recombinase"
                     /note="Cre-mediated recombination occurs in the 8-bp core
                     sequence (GCATACAT)."
     misc_feature    3231..3819
                     /label=WPRE
                     /note="woodchuck hepatitis virus posttranscriptional
                     regulatory element"
     primer_bind     complement(3284..3304)
                     /label=WPRE-R
                     /note="WPRE, reverse primer"
     CDS             complement(3702..3713)
                     /codon_start=1
                     /product="Factor Xa recognition and cleavage site"
                     /label=Factor Xa site
                     /translation="IEGR"
     polyA_signal    3851..4327
                     /label=hGH poly(A) signal
                     /note="human growth hormone polyadenylation signal"
     primer_bind     complement(4050..4069)
                     /label=hGH-PA-R
                     /note="Human growth hormone terminator, reverse primer"
     repeat_region   4367..4507
                     /label=AAV2 ITR
                     /note="inverted terminal repeat of adeno-associated virus
                     serotype 2"
     repeat_region   4367..4496
                     /label=AAV2 ITR
     rep_origin      4582..5037
                     /direction=RIGHT
                     /label=f1 ori
                     /note="f1 bacteriophage origin of replication; arrow
                     indicates direction of (+) strand synthesis"
     primer_bind     complement(4669..4688)
                     /label=F1ori-R
                     /note="F1 origin, reverse primer"
     primer_bind     4879..4900
                     /label=F1ori-F
                     /note="F1 origin, forward primer"
     primer_bind     complement(5054..5073)
                     /label=pRS-marker
                     /note="pRS vectors, use to sequence yeast selectable
                     marker"
     primer_bind     5173..5195
                     /label=pGEX 3'
                     /note="pGEX vectors, reverse primer"
     primer_bind     complement(5233..5251)
                     /label=pBRforEco
                     /note="pBR322 vectors, upsteam of EcoRI site, forward
                     primer"
     promoter        5319..5423
                     /gene="bla"
                     /label=AmpR promoter
     CDS             5424..6284
                     /codon_start=1
                     /gene="bla"
                     /product="beta-lactamase"
                     /label=AmpR
                     /note="confers resistance to ampicillin, carbenicillin, and
                     related antibiotics"
                     /translation="MSIQHFRVALIPFFAAFCLPVFAHPETLVKVKDAEDQLGARVGYI
                     ELDLNSGKILESFRPEERFPMMSTFKVLLCGAVLSRIDAGQEQLGRRIHYSQNDLVEYS
                     PVTEKHLTDGMTVRELCSAAITMSDNTAANLLLTTIGGPKELTAFLHNMGDHVTRLDRW
                     EPELNEAIPNDERDTTMPVAMATTLRKLLTGELLTLASRQQLIDWMEADKVAGPLLRSA
                     LPAGWFIADKSGAGERGSRGIIAALGPDGKPSRIVVIYTTGSQATMDERNRQIAEIGAS
                     LIKHW"
     primer_bind     complement(5642..5661)
                     /label=Amp-R
                     /note="Ampicillin resistance gene, reverse primer"
     rep_origin      6455..7043
                     /direction=RIGHT
                     /label=ori
                     /note="high-copy-number ColE1/pMB1/pBR322/pUC origin of
                     replication"
     primer_bind     6944..6963
                     /label=pBR322ori-F
                     /note="pBR322 origin, forward primer"
ORIGIN
        1 cctgcaggca gctgcgcgct cgctcgctca ctgaggccgc ccgggcaaag cccgggcgtc
       61 gggcgacctt tggtcgcccg gcctcagtga gcgagcgagc gcgcagagag ggagtggcca
      121 actccatcac taggggttcc tgcggccgca cgctcgacat tgattattga ctagttatta
      181 atagtaatca attacggggt cattagttca tagcccatat atggagttcc gcgttacata
      241 acttacggta aatggcccgc ctggctgacc gcccaacgac ccccgcccat tgacgtcaat
      301 aatgacgtat gttcccatag taacgccaat agggactttc cattgacgtc aatgggtgga
      361 gtatttacgg taaactgccc acttggcagt acatcaagtg tatcatatgc caagtacgcc
      421 ccctattgac gtcaatgacg gtaaatggcc cgcctggcat tatgcccagt acatgacctt
      481 atgggacttt cctacttggc agtacatcta cgtattagtc atcgctatta ccatggtcga
      541 ggtgagcccc acgttctgct tcactctccc catctccccc ccctccccac ccccaatttt
      601 gtatttattt attttttaat tattttgtgc agcgatgggg gcgggggggg ggggggggcg
      661 cgcgccaggc ggggcggggc ggggcgaggg gcggggcggg gcgaggcgga gaggtgcggc
      721 ggcagccaat cagagcggcg cgctccgaaa gtttcctttt atggcgaggc ggcggcggcg
      781 gcggccctat aaaaagcgaa gcgcgcggcg ggcggggagt cgctgcgacg ctgccttcgc
      841 cccgtgcccc gctccgccgc cgcctcgcgc cgcccgcccc ggctctgact gaccgcgtta
      901 ctcccacagg tgagcgggcg ggacggccct tctcctccgg gctgtaatta gcgcttggtt
      961 taatgacggc ttgtttcttt tctgtggctg cgtgaaagcc ttgaggggct ccgggagggc
     1021 cctttgtgcg gggggagcgg ctcggggggt gcgtgcgtgt gtgtgtgcgt ggggagcgcc
     1081 gcgtgcggct ccgcgctgcc cggcggctgt gagcgctgcg ggcgcggcgc ggggctttgt
     1141 gcgctccgca gtgtgcgcga ggggagcgcg gccgggggcg gtgccccgcg gtgcgggggg
     1201 ggctgcgagg ggaacaaagg ctgcgtgcgg ggtgtgtgcg tgggggggtg agcagggggt
     1261 gtgggcgcgt cggtcgggct gcaacccccc ctgcaccccc ctccccgagt tgctgagcac
     1321 ggcccggctt cgggtgcggg gctccgtacg gggcgtggcg cggggctcgc cgtgccgggc
     1381 ggggggtggc ggcaggtggg ggtgccgggc ggggcggggc cgcctcgggc cggggagggc
     1441 tcgggggagg ggcgcggcgg cccccggagc gccggcggct gtcgaggcgc ggcgagccgc
     1501 agccattgcc ttttatggta atcgtgcgag agggcgcagg gacttccttt gtcccaaatc
     1561 tgtgcggagc cgaaatctgg gaggcgccgc cgcaccccct ctagcgggcg cggggcgaag
     1621 cggtgcggcg ccggcaggaa ggaaatgggc ggggagggcc ttcgtgcgtc gccgcgccgc
     1681 cgtccccttc tccctctcca gcctcggggc tgtccgcggg gggacggctg ccttcggggg
     1741 ggacggggca gggcggggtt cggcttctgg cgtgtgaccg gcggctctag agcctctgct
     1801 aaccatgttc atgccttctt ctttttccta cagctcctgg gcaacgtgct ggttattgtg
     1861 ctgtctcatc attttggcaa agaattcgga tcctctagag tcgactccgg aataacttcg
     1921 tataggatac tttatacgaa gttatgcaga atggtagctg gattgtagct gctattagca
     1981 atatgaaacc tcttaataac ttcgtatagc atacattata cgaagttatg gcgcgcctta
     2041 aagttcgtcc ttcaagtcag agttgctgtt cacgacccta cagttcagtc ttatctgtcc
     2101 ctgcgtaccc gtcaggggcg ttatatttcc catccgatcc atagcttcca cgaaagcatt
     2161 gaaaaaggtt tgtgtgctat tagcgaagct gcgcacaaga ggaatagtgt cggtagcatt
     2221 tggggaactg aacagctcct ggtcggactg aatcaggccc ttctgttcct ccagattgac
     2281 gtaatactta ttgtcgaaga tggttggggt gcgcaggtca aagtcaacca gtgcagacaa
     2341 gttgccattg agcggacaca gccctctgag agtctgcaag tatgttgtgt tcagggtagg
     2401 gtcaggcaag ccggtgttgg aaaagttata cagtctgtcc atgatgaacc tgcactgact
     2461 cttgccgaat gtgtggcctc cggacagagc caccaaatca ctacttcggt tcaggccgac
     2521 attcctgaag gaatccttca gctggggaag ggtgaagaag ggagcaggca ggtttgcgtt
     2581 tgccaagtcc agaaaagcct gcagagagtc cctccttccc agggggaccc tccagctggg
     2641 gccaccggcc agcgtcacgg attgctgggc cgctatggtc agaaggtctg cacaactaac
     2701 tgtccggggg caggcgctct ccacagcggc tttcattcta tcgatcacgg gaaaccctct
     2761 agcactattc gcgttaccga aggcatcctt ttcagtcctg aaagaggtgg tattgtcgag
     2821 gaggatggaa gcatcacagc cgtttacaaa acaatcgtgg aaatgcagcc gcaaaattga
     2881 agcggctatc ctcggatcag accgcaactc gttcacgata gtatctcgca cgatgttgct
     2941 cacgttagga caagagttat cgtagaaagt tggagtaagc tgcatagcat aatctggaac
     3001 atcatatgga tagtcaccag tggaacctgg aacccagagc agcagtaccc atagcaggag
     3061 tgtgtctgtc tccatggtgg cggctagcat aacttcgtat aaagtatcct atacgaagtt
     3121 atttgcctta acccagaaat tatcactgtt attctttaga atggtgcaaa gaataacttc
     3181 gtataatgta tgctatacga agttatgaat tcgatatcaa gcttatcgat aatcaacctc
     3241 tggattacaa aatttgtgaa agattgactg gtattcttaa ctatgttgct ccttttacgc
     3301 tatgtggata cgctgcttta atgcctttgt atcatgctat tgcttcccgt atggctttca
     3361 ttttctcctc cttgtataaa tcctggttgc tgtctcttta tgaggagttg tggcccgttg
     3421 tcaggcaacg tggcgtggtg tgcactgtgt ttgctgacgc aacccccact ggttggggca
     3481 ttgccaccac ctgtcagctc ctttccggga ctttcgcttt ccccctccct attgccacgg
     3541 cggaactcat cgccgcctgc cttgcccgct gctggacagg ggctcggctg ttgggcactg
     3601 acaattccgt ggtgttgtcg gggaaatcat cgtcctttcc ttggctgctc gcctatgttg
     3661 ccacctggat tctgcgcggg acgtccttct gctacgtccc ttcggccctc aatccagcgg
     3721 accttccttc ccgcggcctg ctgccggctc tgcggcctct tccgcgtctt cgccttcgcc
     3781 ctcagacgag tcggatctcc ctttgggccg cctccccgca tcgataccga gcgctgctcg
     3841 agagatctac gggtggcatc cctgtgaccc ctccccagtg cctctcctgg ccctggaagt
     3901 tgccactcca gtgcccacca gccttgtcct aataaaatta agttgcatca ttttgtctga
     3961 ctaggtgtcc ttctataata ttatggggtg gaggggggtg gtatggagca aggggcaagt
     4021 tgggaagaca acctgtaggg cctgcggggt ctattgggaa ccaagctgga gtgcagtggc
     4081 acaatcttgg ctcactgcaa tctccgcctc ctgggttcaa gcgattctcc tgcctcagcc
     4141 tcccgagttg ttgggattcc aggcatgcat gaccaggctc agctaatttt tgtttttttg
     4201 gtagagacgg ggtttcacca tattggccag gctggtctcc aactcctaat ctcaggtgat
     4261 ctacccacct tggcctccca aattgctggg attacaggcg tgaaccactg ctcccttccc
     4321 tgtccttctg attttgtagg taaccacgtg cggaccgagc ggccgcagga acccctagtg
     4381 atggagttgg ccactccctc tctgcgcgct cgctcgctca ctgaggccgg gcgaccaaag
     4441 gtcgcccgac gcccgggctt tgcccgggcg gcctcagtga gcgagcgagc gcgcagctgc
     4501 ctgcaggggc gcctgatgcg gtattttctc cttacgcatc tgtgcggtat ttcacaccgc
     4561 atannnnnnn nnnnnnnnnn nnnnnnnnnn nnnnnnnnnn nnnnnnnnnn nnnnnnnnnn
     4621 nnnnnnnnnn nnnnnnnnnn nnnnnnnnnn nnnnnnnnnn nnnnnnnnnn nnnnnnnnnn
     4681 nnnnnnnnnn nnnnnnnnnn nnnnncnnnn nnnnnnnnnn nnnnnnnnnn nnnnnnnnnn
     4741 nnnnnnnnnn nnnnnnnnnn nnnnnnnnnn nnnnnnnnnn nnnnnnnnnn nnnnnnnnnn
     4801 nnnnnnnnnn nnnnnnnnnn nnnnnnnnnn nnnnnnnnnn nnnnnnncct ttgacgttgg
     4861 agtccacgtt ctttaatagt ggactcttgt tccaaactgg aacaacactc aaccctatct
     4921 cgggctattc ttttgattta taagggattt tgccgatttc ggcctattgg ttaaaaaatg
     4981 agctgattta acaaaaattt aacgcgaatt ttaacaaaat attaacgttt acaattttat
     5041 ggtgcactct cagtacaatc tgctctgatg ccgcatagtt aagccagccc cgacacccgc
     5101 caacacccgc tgacgcgccc tgacgggctt gtctgctccc ggcatccgct tacagacaag
     5161 ctgtgaccgt ctccgggagc tgcatgtgtc agaggttttc accgtcatca ccgaaacgcg
     5221 cgagacgaaa gggcctcgtg atacgcctat ttttataggt taatgtcatg ataataatgg
     5281 tttcttagac gtcaggtggc acttttcggg gaaatgtgcg cggaacccct atttgtttat
     5341 ttttctaaat acattcaaat atgtatccgc tcatgagaca ataaccctga taaatgcttc
     5401 aataatattg aaaaaggaag agtatgagta ttcaacattt ccgtgtcgcc cttattccct
     5461 tttttgcggc attttgcctt cctgtttttg ctcacccaga aacgctggtg aaagtaaaag
     5521 atgctgaaga tcagttgggt gcacgagtgg gttacatcga actggatctc aacagcggta
     5581 agatccttga gagttttcgc cccgaagaac gttttccaat gatgagcact tttaaagttc
     5641 tgctatgtgg cgcggtatta tcccgtattg acgccgggca agagcaactc ggtcgccgca
     5701 tacactattc tcagaatgac ttggttgagt actcaccagt cacagaaaag catcttacgg
     5761 atggcatgac agtaagagaa ttatgcagtg ctgccataac catgagtgat aacactgcgg
     5821 ccaacttact tctgacaacg atcggaggac cgaaggagct aaccgctttt ttgcacaaca
     5881 tgggggatca tgtaactcgc cttgatcgtt gggaaccgga gctgaatgaa gccataccaa
     5941 acgacgagcg tgacaccacg atgcctgtag caatggcaac aacgttgcgc aaactattaa
     6001 ctggcgaact acttactcta gcttcccggc aacaattaat agactggatg gaggcggata
     6061 aagttgcagg accacttctg cgctcggccc ttccggctgg ctggtttatt gctgataaat
     6121 ctggagccgg tgagcgtggg tctcgcggta tcattgcagc actggggcca gatggtaagc
     6181 cctcccgtat cgtagttatc tacacgacgg ggagtcaggc aactatggat gaacgaaata
     6241 gacagatcgc tgagataggt gcctcactga ttaagcattg gtaactgtca gaccaagttt
     6301 actcatatat actttagatt gatttaaaac ttcattttta atttaaaagg atctaggtga
     6361 agatcctttt tgataatctc atgaccaaaa tcccttaacg tgagttttcg ttccactgag
     6421 cgtcagaccc cgtagaaaag atcaaaggat cttcttgaga tccttttttt ctgcgcgtaa
     6481 tctgctgctt gcaaacaaaa aaaccaccgc taccagcggt ggtttgtttg ccggatcaag
     6541 agctaccaac tctttttccg aaggtaactg gcttcagcag agcgcagata ccaaatactg
     6601 tccttctagt gtagccgtag ttaggccacc acttcaagaa ctctgtagca ccgcctacat
     6661 acctcgctct gctaatcctg ttaccagtgg ctgctgccag tggcgataag tcgtgtctta
     6721 ccgggttgga ctcaagacga tagttaccgg ataaggcgca gcggtcgggc tgaacggggg
     6781 gttcgtgcac acagcccagc ttggagcgaa cgacctacac cgaactgaga tacctacagc
     6841 gtgagctatg agaaagcgcc acgcttcccg aagggagaaa ggcggacagg tatccggtaa
     6901 gcggcagggt cggaacagga gagcgcacga gggagcttcc agggggaaac gcctggtatc
     6961 tttatagtcc tgtcgggttt cgccacctct gacttgagcg tcgatttttg tgatgctcgt
     7021 caggggggcg gagcctatgg aaaaacgcca gcaacgcggc ctttttacgg ttcctggcct
     7081 tttgctggcc ttttgctcac atgt
//
