>Addgene plasmid #79906 | AAV-CAG-DIO-erHRP(N175S mutant) | addgene partial sequence | sequence record 153635 | WPRE-R 5'-CATAGCGTAAAAGGAGCAACA-3'
TTTTGTAATCCAGAGGTTGATTATCGATAAGCTTGATATCGAATTCATAACTTCGTATAGCATACATTAT
ACGAAGTTATTCTTTGCACCATTCTAAAGAATAACAGTGATAATTTCTGGGTTAAGGCAAATAACTTCGT
ATAGGATACTTTATACGAAGTTATGCTAGCCGCCACCATGGAGACAGACACACTCCTGCTATGGGTACTG
CTGCTCTGGGTTCCAGGTTCCACTGGTGACTATCCATATGATGTTCCAGATTATGCTATGCAGCTTACTC
CAACTTTCTACGATAACTCTTGTCCTAACGTGAGCAACATCGTGCGAGATACTATCGTGAACGAGTTGCG
GTCTGATCCGAGGATAGCCGCTTCAATTTTGCGGCTGCATTTCCACGATTGTTTTGTAAACGGCTGTGAT
GCTTCCATCCTCCTCGACAATACCACCTCTTTCAGGACTGAAAAGGATGCCTTCGGTAACGCGAATAGTG
CTAGAGGGTTTCCCGTGATCGATAGAATGAAAGCCGCTGTGGAGAGCGCCTGCCCCCGGACAGTTAGTTG
TGCAGACCTTCTGACCATAGCGGCCCAGCAATCCGTGACGCTGGCCGGTGGCCCCAGCTGGAGGGTCCCC
CTGGGAAGGAGGGACTCTCTGCAGGCTTTTCTGGACTTGGCAAACGCAAACCTGCCTGCTCCCTTCTTCA
CCCTTCCCCAGCTGAAGGATTCCTTCAGGAATGTCGGCCTGAACCGAAGTAGTGATTTGGTGGCTCTGTC
CGGAGGCCACACATTCGGCAAGAGTCAGTGCAGGTTCATCATGGACAGACTGTATAACTTTTCCAACACC
GGCTTGCCTG
