>Addgene plasmid #79906 | AAV-CAG-DIO-erHRP(N175S mutant) | addgene partial sequence | sequence record 153637 | pCAG-F 5'-GCAACGTGCTGGTTATTGTG-3'
AACTTCGTATAGGATACTTTATACGAAGTTATGCAGAATGGTAGCTGGATTGTAGCTGCTATTAGCAATA
TGAAACCTCTTAATAACTTCGTATAGCATACATTATACGAAGTTATGGCGCGCCTTAAAGTTCGTCCTTC
AAGTCAGAGTTGCTGTTCACGACCCTACAGTTCAGTCTTATCTGTCCCTGCGTACCCGTCAGGGGCGTTA
TATTTCCCATCCGATCCATAGCTTCCACGAAAGCATTGAAAAAGGTTTGTGTGCTATTAGCGAAGCTGCG
CACAAGAGGAATAGTGTCGGTAGCATTTGGGGAACTGAACAGCTCCTGGTCGGACTGAATCAGGCCCTTC
TGTTCCTCCAGATTGACGTAATACTTATTGTCGAAGATGGTTGGGGTGCGCAGGTCAAAGTCAACCAGTG
CAGACAAGTTGCCATTGAGCGGACACAGCCCTCTGAGAGTCTGCAAGTATGTTGTGTTCAGGGTAGGGTC
AGGCAAGCCGGTGTTGGAAAAGTTATACAGTCTGTCCATGATGAACCTGCACTGACTCTTGCCGAATGTG
TGGCCTCCGGACAGAGCCACCAAATCACTACTTCGGTTCAGGCCGACATTCCTGAAGGAATCCTTCAGCT
GGGGAAGGGTGAAGA
